>Addgene plasmid #164699 | PRMT8-FLAG | addgene full sequence | sequence record 326674 | Addgene NGS Result
GACATTGATTATTGACTAGTTATTAATAGTAATCAATTACGGGGTCATTAGTTCATAGCCCATATATGGA
GTTCCGCGTTACATAACTTACGGTAAATGGCCCGCCTGGCTGACCGCCCAACGACCCCCGCCCATTGACG
TCAATAATGACGTATGTTCCCATAGTAACGCCAATAGGGACTTTCCATTGACGTCAATGGGTGGAGTATT
TACGGTAAACTGCCCACTTGGCAGTACATCAAGTGTATCATATGCCAAGTACGCCCCCTATTGACGTCAA
TGACGGTAAATGGCCCGCCTGGCATTATGCCCAGTACATGACCTTATGGGACTTTCCTACTTGGCAGTAC
ATCTACGTATTAGTCATCGCTATTACCATGGTGATGCGGTTTTGGCAGTACATCAATGGGCGTGGATAGC
GGTTTGACTCACGGGGATTTCCAAGTCTCCACCCCATTGACGTCAATGGGAGTTTGTTTTGGCACCAAAA
TCAACGGGACTTTCCAAAATGTCGTAACAACTCCGCCCCATTGACGCAAATGGGCGGTAGGCGTGTACGG
TGGGAGGTCTATATAAGCAGAGCTCTCTGGCTAACTAGAGAACCCACTGCTTACTGGCTTATCGAAATTA
ATACGACTCACTATAGGGAGACCCAAGCTTGCCACCATGGGCATGAAACACTCCTCCCGCTGCCTGCTCC
TGAGGAGGAAAATGGCGGAGAACGCGGCCGAGAGCACCGAGGTGAACAGCCCCCCCTCCCAGCCCCCCCA
GCCCGTCGTCCCTGCTAAGCCCGTGCAATGCGTCCATCATGTGTCCACTCAACCCAGCTGCCCAGGACGG
GGCAAGATGTCCAAGCTGCTGAACCCAGAGGAGATGACCTCGAGAGATTATTACTTCGACTCCTATGCCC
ACTTTGGGATCCACGAGGAAATGCTGAAGGATGAGGTGCGGACTCTCACTTACCGGAACTCCATGTACCA
CAACAAGCACGTGTTCAAGGACAAAGTGGTACTGGATGTGGGGAGTGGTACTGGGATCCTTTCCATGTTC
GCTGCCAAGGCAGGGGCCAAGAAGGTGTTTGGGATCGAATGCTCCAGTATTTCTGACTACTCACAGAAGA
TCATTAAGGCCAACCACTTGGACAACATCATCACCATATTTAAGGGTAAAGTGGAAGAGGTGGAGCTGCC
TGTGGAGAAGGTGGACATCATCATCAGCGAGTGGATGGGCTACTGTCTGTTCTATGAGTCCATGCTCAAC
ACGGTGATCTTTGCCAGGGACAAGTGGCTGAAACCTGGAGGGCTTATGTTTCCAGACCGGGCAGCTTTGT
ACGTGGTAGCGATTGAAGACAGACAGTACAAGGACTTCAAAATCCACTGGTGGGAGAATGTCTATGGCTT
TGACATGACCTGCATCAGGGACGTGGCCATGAAGGAGCCTCTAGTGGACATCGTGGATCCAAAGCAAGTG
GTGACCAATGCCTGTTTGATAAAGGAGGTGGACATTTACACAGTGAAGACGGAAGAGCTATCGTTCACAT
CTGCATTCTGCCTGCAGATACAGCGCAACGACTACGTCCACGCCCTGGTCACCTATTTTAATATTGAATT
TACCAAGTGCCACAAGAAAATGGGGTTTTCCACAGCCCCTGATGCTCCCTACACCCACTGGAAGCAGACC
GTCTTCTACTTGGAAGATTACCTCACTGTCCGGAGGGGGGAGGAAATCTACGGGACCATATCCATGAAGC
CAAATGCCAAAAATGTGCGAGACCTCGATTTCACAGTAGACTTGGATTTTAAGGGACAGCTGTGTGAAAC
ATCTGTATCTAATGACTACAAAATGCGTGATTACAAGGATGACGACGACGATAAGTAAGAATTCTGCAGA
TATCCATCACACTGGCGGCCGCTCGAGCATGCATCTAGAGGGCCCTATTCTATAGTGTCACCTAAATGCT
AGAGCTCGCTGATCAGCCTCGACTGTGCCTTCTAGTTGCCAGCCATCTGTTGTTTGCCCCTCCCCCGTGC
CTTCCTTGACCCTGGAAGGTGCCACTCCCACTGTCCTTTCCTAATAAAATGAGGAAATTGCATCGCATTG
TCTGAGTAGGTGTCATTCTATTCTGGGGGGTGGGGTGGGGCAGGACAGCAAGGGGGAGGATTGGGAAGAC
AATAGCAGGCATGCTGGGGATGCGGTGGGCTCTATGGCTTCTGAGGCGGAAAGAACCAGCTGGGGCTCTA
GGGGGTATCCCC
[124 nt withheld, positions 2253-2376]
C
[91 nt withheld, positions 2378-2468]
A
[49 nt withheld, positions 2470-2518]
CCTTTGACGTTGGAGTCCACGTTCTTT
[37 nt withheld, positions 2546-2582]
ACCCTATCTCGGTCTATTCTTTTGATTTATAAGGGATTTTGCCGATTTCGGCCTATTGGTTAAAAAATGA
GCTGATTTAACAAAAATTTAACGCGAATTAATTCTGTGGAATGTGTGTCAGTTAGGGTGTGGAAAGTCCC
CAGGCTCCCCAGCAGGCAGAAGTATGCAAAGCATGCATCTCAATTAGTCAGCAACCAGGTGTGGAAAGTC
CCCAGGCTCCCCAGCAGGCAGAAGTATGCAAAGCATGCATCTCAATTAGTCAGCAACCATAGTCCCGCCC
CTAACTCCGCCCATCCCGCCCCTAACTCCGCCCAGTTCCGCCCATTCTCCGCCCCATGGCTGACTAATTT
TTTTTATTTATGCAGAGGCCGAGGCCGCCTCTGCCTCTGAGCTATTCCAGAAGTAGTGAGGAGGCTTTTT
TGGAGGCCTAGGCTTTTGCAAAAAGCTCCCGGGAGCTTGTATATCCATTTTCGGATCTGATCAAGAGACA
GGATGAGGATCGTTTCGCATGATTGAACAAGATGGATTGCACGCAGGTTCTCCGGCCGCTTGGGTGGAGA
GGCTATTCGGCTATGACTGGGCACAACAGACAATCGGCTGCTCTGATGCCGCCGTGTTCCGGCTGTCAGC
GCAGGGGCGCCCGGTTCTTTTTGTCAAGACCGACCTGTCCGGTGCCCTGAATGAACTGCAGGACGAGGCA
GCGCGGCTATCGTGGCTGGCCACGACGGGCGTTCCTTGCGCAGCTGTGCTCGACGTTGTCACTGAAGCGG
GAAGGGACTGGCTGCTATTGGGCGAAGTGCCGGGGCAGGATCTCCTGTCATCTCACCTTGCTCCTGCCGA
GAAAGTATCCATCATGGCTGATGCAATGCGGCGGCTGCATACGCTTGATCCGGCTACCTGCCCATTCGAC
CACCAAGCGAAACATCGCATCGAGCGAGCACGTACTCGGATGGAAGCCGGTCTTGTCGATCAGGATGATC
TGGACGAAGAGCATCAGGGGCTCGCGCCAGCCGAACTGTTCGCCAGGCTCAAGGCGCGCATGCCCGACGG
CGAGGATCTCGTCGTGACCCATGGCGATGCCTGCTTGCCGAATATCATGGTGGAAAATGGCCGCTTTTCT
GGATTCATCGACTGTGGCCGGCTGGGTGTGGCGGACCGCTATCAGGACATAGCGTTGGCTACCCGTGATA
TTGCTGAAGAGCTTGGCGGCGAATGGGCTGACCGCTTCCTCGTGCTTTACGGTATCGCCGCTCCCGATTC
GCAGCGCATCGCCTTCTATCGCCTTCTTGACGAGTTCTTCTGAGCGGGACTCTGGGGTTCGAAATGACCG
ACCAAGCGACGCCCAACCTGCCATCACGAGATTTCGATTCCACCGCCGCCTTCTATGAAAGGTTGGGCTT
CGGAATCGTTTTCCGGGACGCCGGCTGGATGATCCTCCAGCGCGGGGATCTCATGCTGGAGTTCTTCGCC
CACCCCAACTTGTTTATTGCAGCTTATAATGGTTACAAATAAAGCAATAGCATCACAAATTTCACAAATA
AAGCATTTTTTTCACTGCATTCTAGTTGTGGTTTGTCCAAACTCATCAATGTATCTTATCATGTCTGTAT
ACCGTCGACCTCTAGCTAGAGCTTGGCGTAATCATGGTCATAGCTGTTTCCTGTGTGAAATTGTTATCCG
CTCACAATTCCACACAACATACGAGCCGGAAGCATAAAGTGTAAAGCCTGGGGTGCCTAATGAGTGAGCT
AACTCACATTAATTGCGTTGCGCTCACTGCCCGCTTTCCAGTCGGGAAACCTGTCGTGCCAGCTGCATTA
ATGAATCGGCCAACGCGCGGGGAGAGGCGGTTTGCGTATTGGGCGCTCTTCCGCTTCCTCGCTCACTGAC
TCGCTGCGCTCGGTCGTTCGGCTGCGGCGAGCGGTATCAGCTCACTCAAAGGCGGTAATACGGTTATCCA
CAGAATCAGGGGATAACGCAGGAAAGAACATGTGAGCAAAAGGCCAGCAAAAGGCCAGGAACCGTAAAAA
GGCCGCGTTGCTGGCGTTTTTCCATAGGCTCCGCCCCCCTGACGAGCATCACAAAAATCGACGCTCAAGT
CAGAGGTGGCGAAACCCGACAGGACTATAAAGATACCAGGCGTTTCCCCCTGGAAGCTCCCTCGTGCGCT
CTCCTGTTCCGACCCTGCCGCTTACCGGATACCTGTCCGCCTTTCTCCCTTCGGGAAGCGTGGCGCTTTC
TCATAGCTCACGCTGTAGGTATCTCAGTTCGGTGTAGGTCGTTCGCTCCAAGCTGGGCTGTGTGCACGAA
CCCCCCGTTCAGCCCGACCGCTGCGCCTTATCCGGTAACTATCGTCTTGAGTCCAACCCGGTAAGACACG
ACTTATCGCCACTGGCAGCAGCCACTGGTAACAGGATTAGCAGAGCGAGGTATGTAGGCGGTGCTACAGA
GTTCTTGAAGTGGTGGCCTAACTACGGCTACACTAGAAGAACAGTATTTGGTATCTGCGCTCTGCTGAAG
CCAGTTACCTTCGGAAAAAGAGTTGGTAGCTCTTGATCCGGCAAACAAACCACCGCTGGTAGCGGTGGTT
TTTTTGTTTGCAAGCAGCAGATTACGCGCAGAAAAAAAGGATCTCAAGAAGATCCTTTGATCTTTTCTAC
GGGGTCTGACGCTCAGTGGAACGAAAACTCACGTTAAGGGATTTTGGTCATGAGATTATCAAAAAGGATC
TTCACCTAGATCCTTTTAAATTAAAAATGAAGTTTTAAATCAATCTAAAGTATATATGAGTAAACTTGGT
CTGACAGTTACCAATGCTTAATCAGTGAGGCACCTATCTCAGCGATCTGTCTATTTCGTTCATCCATAGT
TGCCTGACTCCCCGTCGTGTAGATAACTACGATACGGGAGGGCTTACCATCTGGCCCCAGTGCTGCAATG
ATACCGCGAGACCCACGCTCACCGGCTCCAGATTTATCAGCAATAAACCAGCCAGCCGGAAGGGCCGAGC
GCAGAAGTGGTCCTGCAACTTTATCCGCCTCCATCCAGTCTATTAATTGTTGCCGGGAAGCTAGAGTAAG
TAGTTCGCCAGTTAATAGTTTGCGCAACGTTGTTGCCATTGCTACAGGCATCGTGGTGTCACGCTCGTCG
TTTGGTATGGCTTCATTCAGCTCCGGTTCCCAACGATCAAGGCGAGTTACATGATCCCCCATGTTGTGCA
AAAAAGCGGTTAGCTCCTTCGGTCCTCCGATCGTTGTCAGAAGTAAGTTGGCCGCAGTGTTATCACTCAT
GGTTATGGCAGCACTGCATAATTCTCTTACTGTCATGCCATCCGTAAGATGCTTTTCTGTGACTGGTGAG
TACTCAACCAAGTCATTCTGAGAATAGTGTATGCGGCGACCGAGTTGCTCTTGCCCGGCGTCAATACGGG
ATAATACCGCGCCACATAGCAGAACTTTAAAAGTGCTCATCATTGGAAAACGTTCTTCGGGGCGAAAACT
CTCAAGGATCTTACCGCTGTTGAGATCCAGTTCGATGTAACCCACTCGTGCACCCAACTGATCTTCAGCA
TCTTTTACTTTCACCAGCGTTTCTGGGTGAGCAAAAACAGGAAGGCAAAATGCCGCAAAAAAGGGAATAA
GGGCGACACGGAAATGTTGAATACTCATACTCTTCCTTTTTCAATATTATTGAAGCATTTATCAGGGTTA
TTGTCTCATGAGCGGATACATATTTGAATGTATTTAGAAAAATAAACAAATAGGGGTTCCGCGCACATTT
CCCCGAAAAGTGCCACCTGACGTCGACGGATCGGGAGATCTCCCGATCCCCTATGGTGCACTCTCAGTAC
AATCTGCTCTGATGCCGCATAGTTAAGCCAGTATCTGCTCCCTGCTTGTGTGTTGGAGGTCGCTGAGTAG
TGCGCGAGCAAAATTTAAGCTACAACAAGGCAAGGCTTGACCGACAATTGCATGAAGAATCTGCTTAGGG
TTAGGCGTTTTGCGCTGCTTCGCGATGTACGGGCCAGATATACGCGTT
Features (pLannotate 1.2.2; 22 found; start..end, strand, type, name):
      1..380     +  enhancer       CMV enhancer: human cytomegalovirus immediate early enhancer
    381..584     +  promoter       CMV promoter: human cytomegalovirus (CMV) immediate early promoter
    580..613     +  LTR            5' LTR (truncated) (fragment): truncated 5' long terminal repeat (LTR) from HIV-1
    629..647     +  promoter       T7 promoter: promoter for bacteriophage T7 RNA polymerase
    667..1848    +  CDS            PRMT8: ANM8_HUMAN - Also known as HRMT1L3, HRMT1L4. Experimental evidence at protein level: Swiss-Prot protein existence level 1. S-adenosyl-L-methionine-dependent and membrane-associated arginine methyltransferase that can both catalyze the formation of omega-N monomethylarginine (MMA) and asymmetrical dimethylarginine (aDMA) in proteins such as NIFK, myelin basic protein, histone H4, H2A and H2A/H2B dimer (PubMed:16051612, PubMed:17925405, PubMed:26876602, PubMed:26529540). Able to mono- and dimethylate EWS protein; however its precise role toward EWS remains unclear as it still interacts with full
   1849..1868    +  CDS            3xFLAG (fragment): three tandem FLAG® epitope tags
   1939..1957    -  promoter       SP6 promoter: promoter for bacteriophage SP6 RNA polymerase
   1983..2207    +  polyA_signal   bGH poly(A) signal: bovine growth hormone polyadenylation signal
   2211..2232    +  promoter       SV40 promoter (fragment): SV40 enhancer and early promoter
   2253..2681    +  rep_origin     f1 ori (sequence partly withheld): f1 bacteriophage origin of replication; arrow indicates direction of (+) strand synthesis
   2695..3024    +  promoter       SV40 promoter: SV40 enhancer and early promoter
   3091..3882    +  CDS            neo: KKA2_KLEPN - Also known as kan, nptII. Experimental evidence at protein level: Swiss-Prot protein existence level 1. Resistance to kanamycin, neomycin, paromomycin, ribostamycin, butirosin and gentamicin B. From Klebsiella pneumoniae.
   3906..4064    +  CDS            ble (fragment): BLE_KLEPN - Experimental evidence at protein level: Swiss-Prot protein existence level 1. Binding protein with a strong affinity to the bleomycin family of antibiotics. Binds to CL990; an antimitotic-antibiotic compound. From Klebsiella pneumoniae.
   4059..4180    +  polyA_signal   SV40 poly(A) signal: SV40 polyadenylation signal
   4253..4269    -  protein_bind   lac operator: The lac repressor binds to the lac operator to inhibit transcription in E. coli. This inhibition can be relieved by adding lactose or isopropyl-β-D-thiogalactopyranoside (IPTG). lac repressor encoded by lacI
   4277..4307    -  promoter       lac promoter: promoter for the E. coli lac operon
   4322..4343    -  protein_bind   CAP binding site: CAP binding activates transcription in the presence of cAMP. E. coli catabolite activator protein
   4356..4448    -  CDS            lacI (fragment): lac repressor; lacI; The lac repressor binds to the lac operator to inhibit transcription in E. coli. This inhibition can be relieved by adding lactose or isopropyl-β-D-thiogalactopyranoside (IPTG).
   4631..5219    -  rep_origin     ori: high-copy-number ColE1/pMB1/pBR322/pUC origin of replication
   5390..6250    -  CDS            AmpR: β-lactamase; bla; confers resistance to ampicillin, carbenicillin, and related antibiotics
   6251..6355    -  promoter       AmpR promoter: bla
   6414..6466    -  misc_feature   bom (fragment): basis of mobility region from pBR322
