[The description below was written by a language model from this plasmid's Addgene catalogue record and pLannotate feature annotations shown in this document.]
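Description:
PRMT8-FLAG is a mammalian expression plasmid built on the pcDNA3.1 backbone that drives production of human PRMT8 (also known as HRMT1L3 or HRMT1L4) carrying a C-terminal FLAG epitope. The sequenced record is about 6.6 kb. It is propagated in E. coli as a high-copy plasmid through a ColE1/pUC-type origin and selected with ampicillin via the β-lactamase gene. An f1 origin is also present, a standard backbone element that permits single-stranded DNA production.

The PRMT8 coding sequence sits downstream of the human cytomegalovirus immediate-early enhancer and promoter and is followed by the bovine growth hormone polyadenylation signal, an arrangement that gives strong constitutive transcription in transfected mammalian cells. A T7 promoter lies just upstream of the insert and an SP6 promoter faces it from the other side. Immediately after the PRMT8 open reading frame the annotation software reports a short match to a 3xFLAG element; the small size of this fragment fits the single C-terminal FLAG tag described in the catalogue entry. A separate SV40 early promoter drives the neomycin phosphotransferase gene, terminated by the SV40 poly(A) signal, which allows G418 selection of stably transfected cells. Brief hits to an HIV-1 LTR, ble, lacI and bom appear to be small fragment matches in the backbone rather than functional parts.

PRMT8 is an S-adenosylmethionine-dependent, membrane-associated arginine methyltransferase that generates monomethyl- and asymmetric dimethylarginine on substrates including histones. The construct is intended for expressing the tagged enzyme in mammalian cells, where the FLAG epitope permits antibody-based detection or pull-down.
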