Addgene plasmid #164699: PRMT8-FLAG
Purpose: Expression of PRMT8 with a C-terminal FLAG tag
Depositing lab: Cheryl Arrowsmith. Depositing organization: University of Toronto.
Backbone
  Vector backbone: pcDNA3.1
  Vector type: Mammalian Expression
Growth in bacteria
  Bacterial resistance: Ampicillin, 100 μg/mL
  Growth temperature: 37°C
  Growth strain: DH5alpha
  Copy number: High Copy
Gene/Insert
  Gene/Insert name: PRMT8 (alt names: HRMT1L3; HRMT1L4)
  Species: H. sapiens (human)
  Entrez Gene: PRMT8 (a.k.a. HRMT1L3, HRMT1L4)
  Promoter: CMV
  Tag / fusion protein: FLAG (C terminal on insert)
  Cloning method: Ligation Independent Cloning
  Sequencing primers: 5′ CMV forward: 5' CGCAAATGGGCGGTAGGCGTG 3'; 3′ BGH: 5' TAGAAGGCACAGTCGAGG 3'
Terms and licenses: Academic/Nonprofit Terms; Industry Terms: Not Available to Industry
How to cite: PRMT8-FLAG was a gift from Cheryl Arrowsmith (Addgene plasmid # 164699 ; http://n2t.net/addgene:164699 ; RRID:Addgene_164699)
