>Addgene plasmid #164699 | PRMT8-FLAG | depositor partial sequence | sequence record 319756 | Insert sequence
ATGGGCATGAAACACTCCTCCCGCTGCCTGCTCCTGAGGAGGAAAATGGCGGAGAACGCGGCCGAGAGCA
CCGAGGTGAACAGCCCCCCCTCCCAGCCCCCCCAGCCCGTCGTCCCTGCTAAGCCCGTGCAATGCGTCCA
TCATGTGTCCACTCAACCCAGCTGCCCAGGACGGGGCAAGATGTCCAAGCTGCTGAACCCAGAGGAGATG
ACCTCGAGAGATTATTACTTCGACTCCTATGCCCACTTTGGGATCCACGAGGAAATGCTGAAGGATGAGG
TGCGGACTCTCACTTACCGGAACTCCATGTACCACAACAAGCACGTGTTCAAGGACAAAGTGGTACTGGA
TGTGGGGAGTGGTACTGGGATCCTTTCCATGTTCGCTGCCAAGGCAGGGGCCAAGAAGGTGTTTGGGATC
GAATGCTCCAGTATTTCTGACTACTCAGAGAAGATCATTAAGGCCAACCACTTGGACAACATCATCACCA
TATTTAAGGGTAAAGTGGAAGAGGTGGAGCTGCCTGTGGAGAAGGTGGACATCATCATCAGCGAGTGGAT
GGGCTACTGTCTGTTCTATGAGTCCATGCTCAACACGGTGATCTTTGCCAGGGACAAGTGGCTGAAACCT
GGAGGGCTTATGTTTCCAGACCGGGCAGCTTTGTACGTGGTAGCGATTGAAGACAGACAGTACAAGGACT
TCAAAATCCACTGGTGGGAGAATGTCTATGGCTTTGACATGACCTGCATCCGGGACGTGGCCATGAAGGA
GCCTCTAGTGGACATCGTGGATCCAAAGCAAGTGGTGACCAATGCCTGTTTGATAAAGGAGGTGGACATT
TACACAGTGAAGACGGAAGAGCTATCGTTCACATCTGCATTCTGCCTGCAGATACAGCGCAACGACTACG
TCCACGCCCTGGTCACCTATTTTAATATTGAATTTACCAAGTGCCACAAGAAAATGGGGTTTTCCACAGC
CCCTGATGCTCCCTACACCCACTGGAAGCAGACCGTCTTCTACTTGGAAGATTACCTCACTGTCCGGAGG
GGGGAGGAAATCTACGGGACCATATCCATGAAGCCAAATGCCAAAAATGTGCGAGACCTCGATTTCACAG
TAGACTTGGATTTTAAGGGACAGCTGTGTGAAACATCTGTATCTAATGACTACAAAATGCGTGATTACAA
GGATGACGACGACGATAAG
